>Addgene plasmid #204255 | pQE60 P123F wgMDH | addgene full sequence | sequence record 411005 | Addgene NGS Result
CTCGAGAAATCATAAAAAATTTATTTGCTTTGTGAGCGGATAACAATTATAATAGATTCAATTGTGAGCG
GATAACAATTTCACACAGAATTCATTAAAGAGGAGAAATTAACTATGGCTAAAGGCGGAGCTCCCGGGTT
CAAAGTCGCAATACTTGGCGCTGCCGGTGGCATTGGCCAGCCCCTTGCGATGTTGATGAAGATGAATCCT
CTGGTTTCTGTTCTACATCTATATGATGTAGTCAATGCCCCTGGTGTCACCGCTGATATTAGCCACATGG
ACACGGGTGCTGTGGTGCGTGGATTCTTGGGGCAGCAGCAGCTGGAGGCTGCGCTTACTGGCATGGATCT
TATTATAGTCCCTGCAGGTGTTTTTCGAAAACCAGGAATGACGAGGGATGATCTGTTCAAAATAAACGCA
GGAATTGTCAAGACTCTGTGTGAAGGGATTGCAAAGTGTTGTCCAAGAGCCATTGTCAACCTGATCAGTA
ATCCTGTGAACTCCACCGTGCCCATCGCAGCTGAAGTTTTCAAGAAGGCTGGAACTTATGATCCAAAGCG
ACTTCTGGGAGTTACAATGCTCGACGTAGTCAGAGCCAATACCTTTGTGGCAGAAGTATTGGGTCTTGAT
CCTCGGGATGTTGATGTTCCAGTTGTTGGCGGTCATGCTGGTGTAACCATTTTGCCCCTTCTATCTCAGG
TGAAGCCTCCAAGTTCTTTCACACAAGAAGAGATTAGTTACCTGACTGATAGGATTCAAAATGGTGGAAC
AGAAGTTGTCGAGGCCAAAGCAGGAGCTGGTTCAGCAACTCTCTCAATGGCTTATGCTGCCGTTAAGTTT
GCAGATGCATGCCTCAGGGGCTTAAGAGGAGATGCTGGTGTCATTGAATGCGCGTTTGTGTCTTCTCAGG
TGACTGAACTTCCATTCTTTGCATCAAAAGTACGACTTGGTCGCAATGGTATCGAAGAAGTATACTCCCT
TGGCCCGCTAAATGAGTATGAGAGGATTGGATTGGAGAAAGCGAAGAAAGAGTTGGCAGGAAGCATTGAG
AAGGGAGTTTCCTTCATCAGAAGCAGATCTCATCACCATCACCATCACTAAGCTTAATTAGCTGAGCTTG
GACTCCTGTTGATAGATCCAGTAATGACCTCAGAACTCCATCTGGATTTGTTCAGAACGCTCGGTTGCCG
CCGGGCGTTTTTTATTGGTGAGAATCCAAGCTAGCTTGGCGAGATTTTCAGGAGCTAAGGAAGCTAAAAT
GGAGAAAAAAATCACTGGATATACCACCGTTGATATATCCCAATGGCATCGTAAAGAACATTTTGAGGCA
TTTCAGTCAGTTGCTCAATGTACCTATAACCAGACCGTTCAGCTGGATATTACGGCCTTTTTAAAGACCG
TAAAGAAAAATAAGCACAAGTTTTATCCGGCCTTTATTCACATTCTTGCCCGCCTGATGAATGCTCATCC
GGAATTTCGTATGGCAATGAAAGACGGTGAGCTGGTGATATGGGATAGTGTTCACCCTTGTTACACCGTT
TTCCATGAGCAAACTGAAACGTTTTCATCGCTCTGGAGTGAATACCACGACGATTTCCGGCAGTTTCTAC
ACATATATTCGCAAGATGTGGCGTGTTACGGTGAAAACCTGGCCTATTTCCCTAAAGGGTTTATTGAGAA
TATGTTTTTCGTCTCAGCCAATCCCTGGGTGAGTTTCACCAGTTTTGATTTAAACGTGGCCAATATGGAC
AACTTCTTCGCCCCCGTTTTCACCATGCATGGGCAAATATTATACGCAAGGCGACAAGGTGCTGATGCCG
CTGGCGATTCAGGTTCATCATGCCGTTTGTGATGGCTTCCATGTCGGCAGAATGCTTAATGAATTACAAC
AGTACTGCGATGAGTGGCAGGGCGGGGCGTAATTTTTTTAAGGCAGTTATTGGTGCCCTTAAACGCCTGG
GGTAATGACTCTCTAGCTTGAGGCATCAAATAAAACGAAAGGCTCAGTCGAAAGACTGGGCCTTTCGTTT
TATCTGTTGTTTGTCGGTGAACGCTCTCCTGAGTAGGACAAATCCGCCCTCTAGAGCTGCCTCGCGCGTT
TCGGTGATGACGGTGAAAACCTCTGACACATGCAGCTCCCGGAGACGGTCACAGCTTGTCTGTAAGCGGA
TGCCGGGAGCAGACAAGCCCGTCAGGGCGCGTCAGCGGGTGTTGGCGGGTGTCGGGGCGCAGCCATGACC
CAGTCACGTAGCGATAGCGGAGTGTATACTGGCTTAACTATGCGGCATCAGAGCAGATTGTACTGAGAGT
GCACCATATGCGGTGTGAAATACCGCACAGATGCGTAAGGAGAAAATACCGCATCAGGCGCTCTTCCGCT
TCCTCGCTCACTGACTCGCTGCGCTCGGTCGTTCGGCTGCGGCGAGCGGTATCAGCTCACTCAAAGGCGG
TAATACGGTTATCCACAGAATCAGGGGATAACGCAGGAAAGAACATGTGAGCAAAAGGCCAGCAAAAGGC
CAGGAACCGTAAAAAGGCCGCGTTGCTGGCGTTTTTCCATAGGCTCCGCCCCCCTGACGAGCATCACAAA
AATCGACGCTCAAGTCAGAGGTGGCGAAACCCGACAGGACTATAAAGATACCAGGCGTTTCCCCCTGGAA
GCTCCCTCGTGCGCTCTCCTGTTCCGACCCTGCCGCTTACCGGATACCTGTCCGCCTTTCTCCCTTCGGG
AAGCGTGGCGCTTTCTCATAGCTCACGCTGTAGGTATCTCAGTTCGGTGTAGGTCGTTCGCTCCAAGCTG
GGCTGTGTGCACGAACCCCCCGTTCAGCCCGACCGCTGCGCCTTATCCGGTAACTATCGTCTTGAGTCCA
ACCCGGTAAGACACGACTTATCGCCACTGGCAGCAGCCACTGGTAACAGGATTAGCAGAGCGAGGTATGT
AGGCGGTGCTACAGAGTTCTTGAAGTGGTGGCCTAACTACGGCTACACTAGAAGGACAGTATTTGGTATC
TGCGCTCTGCTGAAGCCAGTTACCTTCGGAAAAAGAGTTGGTAGCTCTTGATCCGGCAAACAAACCACCG
CTGGTAGCGGTGGTTTTTTTGTTTGCAAGCAGCAGATTACGCGCAGAAAAAAAGGATCTCAAGAAGATCC
TTTGATCTTTTCTACGGGGTCTGACGCTCAGTGGAACGAAAACTCACGTTAAGGGATTTTGGTCATGAGA
TTATCAAAAAGGATCTTCACCTAGATCCTTTTAAATTAAAAATGAAGTTTTAAATCAATCTAAAGTATAT
ATGAGTAAACTTGGTCTGACAGTTACCAATGCTTAATCAGTGAGGCACCTATCTCAGCGATCTGTCTATT
TCGTTCATCCATAGTTGCCTGACTCCCCGTCGTGTAGATAACTACGATACGGGAGGGCTTACCATCTGGC
CCCAGTGCTGCAATGATACCGCGAGACCCACGCTCACCGGCTCCAGATTTATCAGCAATAAACCAGCCAG
CCGGAAGGGCCGAGCGCAGAAGTGGTCCTGCAACTTTATCCGCCTCCATCCAGTCTATTAATTGTTGCCG
GGAAGCTAGAGTAAGTAGTTCGCCAGTTAATAGTTTGCGCAACGTTGTTGCCATTGCTACAGGCATCGTG
GTGTCACGCTCGTCGTTTGGTATGGCTTCATTCAGCTCCGGTTCCCAACGATCAAGGCGAGTTACATGAT
CCCCCATGTTGTGCAAAAAAGCGGTTAGCTCCTTCGGTCCTCCGATCGTTGTCAGAAGTAAGTTGGCCGC
AGTGTTATCACTCATGGTTATGGCAGCACTGCATAATTCTCTTACTGTCATGCCATCCGTAAGATGCTTT
TCTGTGACTGGTGAGTACTCAACCAAGTCATTCTGAGAATAGTGTATGCGGCGACCGAGTTGCTCTTGCC
CGGCGTCAATACGGGATAATACCGCGCCACATAGCAGAACTTTAAAAGTGCTCATCATTGGAAAACGTTC
TTCGGGGCGAAAACTCTCAAGGATCTTACCGCTGTTGAGATCCAGTTCGATGTAACCCACTCGTGCACCC
AACTGATCTTCAGCATCTTTTACTTTCACCAGCGTTTCTGGGTGAGCAAAAACAGGAAGGCAAAATGCCG
CAAAAAAGGGAATAAGGGCGACACGGAAATGTTGAATACTCATACTCTTCCTTTTTCAATATTATTGAAG
CATTTATCAGGGTTATTGTCTCATGAGCGGATACATATTTGAATGTATTTAGAAAAATAAACAAATAGGG
GTTCCGCGCACATTTCCCCGAAAAGTGCCACCTGACGTCTAAGAAACCATTATTATCATGACATTAACCT
ATAAAAATAGGCGTATCACGAGGCCCTTTCGTCTTCAC
Features (pLannotate 1.2.2; 13 found; start..end, strand, type, name):
     10..54      +  promoter       T5 promoter: bacteriophage T5 promoter for E. coli RNA polymerase, with embedded lac operator
     62..78      +  protein_bind   lac operator: The lac repressor binds to the lac operator to inhibit transcription in E. coli. This inhibition can be relieved by adding lactose or isopropyl-β-D-thiogalactopyranoside (IPTG). lac repressor encoded by lacI
    118..1074    +  CDS            MDHG_CITLA (fragment): Experimental evidence at protein level: Swiss-Prot protein existence level 1. From Citrullus lanatus (Watermelon) (Citrullus vulgaris).
   1081..1098    +  CDS            7xHis (fragment): 6xHis affinity tag
   1121..1215    +  terminator     lambda t0 terminator: transcription terminator from phage lambda
   1230..1258    +  promoter       cat promoter (fragment): promoter of the E. coli cat gene encoding chloramphenicol acetyltransferase
   1259..1922    +  CDS            CmR (fragment): chloramphenicol acetyltransferase; cat; confers resistance to chloramphenicol
   1987..2073    +  terminator     rrnB T1 terminator: Escherichia coli rrnB; transcription terminator T1 from the E. coli rrnB gene
   2085..2126    +  CDS            rop (fragment): Rop protein, which maintains plasmids at low copy number; rop
   2228..2368    +  misc_feature   bom: basis of mobility region from pBR322
   2554..3142    -  rep_origin     ori: high-copy-number ColE1/pMB1/pBR322/pUC origin of replication
   3313..4173    -  CDS            AmpR: β-lactamase; bla; confers resistance to ampicillin, carbenicillin, and related antibiotics
   4174..4278    -  promoter       AmpR promoter: bla
