[The description below was written by a language model from this plasmid's Addgene catalogue record and pLannotate feature annotations shown in this document.]
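Description:
pQE60 P123F wgMDH is a bacterial expression plasmid built on the Qiagen pQE60 backbone for IPTG-inducible production of a mutant watermelon (Citrullus lanatus) glyoxysomal malate dehydrogenase in E. coli. The sequenced plasmid is about 4.4 kb. It replicates from a ColE1/pMB1-family origin and is selected with ampicillin through the bla (β-lactamase) gene and its own promoter. The catalogue lists it as low copy. The feature table also detects a pBR322 bom region and only a short fragment of rop. A fragment of the chloramphenicol acetyltransferase gene with a partial cat promoter lies downstream of the expression cassette. Because it is annotated as incomplete and chloramphenicol is not listed as a selection, it is best treated as a backbone remnant rather than a working marker.

The expression cassette is driven by the bacteriophage T5 promoter, which is recognised by E. coli RNA polymerase. The promoter carries an embedded lac operator, and a second lac operator sits just downstream, so transcription is held off by lac repressor and released by IPTG. No lacI gene is annotated on the plasmid, so the repressor would have to be supplied by the host or a helper plasmid. The MDHG_CITLA coding region was inserted between the NcoI site, which was destroyed during cloning, and the BglII site, which was retained. It is fused at its C terminus to a 6xHis tag for metal-affinity purification and is followed by the lambda t0 terminator, with an rrnB T1 terminator further downstream. The insert carries the P123F substitution, described as an active-site loop mutant. The plasmid comes from a community running course-based undergraduate research on malate dehydrogenase, which fits its use for purifying the variant and comparing its properties with the wild-type enzyme.
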