Addgene plasmid #204255: pQE60 P123F wgMDH
Purpose: Bacterial expression of P123F wgMDH with IPTG induction - Active site loop mutant
Depositing lab: Malate dehydrogenase CUREs Community (MCC). Depositing organization: University of San Diego. Publication: Organelle and translocatable forms of glyoxysomal malate dehydrogenase. The effect of the N-terminal presequence. Cox B, Chit MM, Weaver T, Gietl C, Bailey J, Bell E, Banaszak L. FEBS J. 2005 Feb;272(3):643-54. doi: 10.1111/j.1742-4658.2004.04475.x. PubMed 15670147.
Backbone
  Vector backbone: pQE60
  Backbone manufacturer: Qiagen
  Backbone size w/o insert (bp): 3391
  Vector type: Bacterial Expression
Growth in bacteria
  Bacterial resistance: Ampicillin, 100 μg/mL
  Growth temperature: 37°C
  Growth strain: DH5alpha
  Copy number: Low Copy
Gene/Insert
  Gene/Insert name: MDHG_CITLA (alt name: watermelon glyoxysomal malate dehydrogenase)
  Species: Citrullus lanatus subsp. Vulgaris
  Insert size (bp): 987
  Mutation: P123F
  Tag / fusion protein: 6X His (C terminal on insert)
  Cloning method: Restriction Enzyme; 5′ cloning site NcoI (destroyed during cloning); 3′ cloning site BglII (not destroyed)
  Sequencing primers: 5′ CCCGAAAAGTGCCACCTG; 3′ CCAGTAATGACCTCAGAAC
Resource information
  A portion of this plasmid was derived from a plasmid made by: Received from Leonard J. Banaszak; Original construct from Christine Gietl
Terms and licenses: Academic/Nonprofit Terms; Industry Terms: Not Available to Industry
Depositor comments: For more information, please see the MDH CUREs Community website: https://www.mdhcures.org/
How to cite: pQE60 P123F wgMDH was a gift from Malate dehydrogenase CUREs Community (MCC) (Addgene plasmid # 204255 ; http://n2t.net/addgene:204255 ; RRID:Addgene_204255)
